Addgene plasmid #111963: Hsh155 Hs 1-5 3xFLAG
Purpose: Human HEATs 1-5 have been inserted into Hsh155 3xFLAG.
Depositing lab: Aaron Hoskins. Depositing organization: University of Wisconsin, Madison. Publication: Functional Analysis of Hsh155/SF3b1 Interactions with the U2 snRNA/Branch Site Duplex. Carrocci TJ, Paulson JC, Hoskins AA. RNA. 2018 May 11. pii: rna.065664.118. doi: 10.1261/rna.065664.118. PubMed 29752352.
Backbone
  Vector backbone: pRS414
  Backbone manufacturer: ATCC
  Backbone size w/o insert (bp): 5208
  Total vector size (bp): 8208
  Vector type: Bacterial Expression, Yeast Expression
  Selectable markers: TRP1
Growth in bacteria
  Bacterial resistance: Ampicillin, 100 μg/mL
  Growth temperature: 37°C
  Growth strain: DH5alpha
  Copy number: Unknown
Gene/Insert
  Gene/Insert name: Hsh155 Hs 1-5 3x FLAG (alt name: pAAH0945)
  Species: S. cerevisiae (budding yeast)
  Insert size (bp): 3000
  Mutation: Human HEATs 1-5 inserted
  Tag / fusion protein: 3xFLAG (C terminal on insert)
Terms and licenses: Academic/Nonprofit Terms; Industry Terms: Not Available to Industry
How to cite: Hsh155 Hs 1-5 3xFLAG was a gift from Aaron Hoskins (Addgene plasmid # 111963 ; http://n2t.net/addgene:111963 ; RRID:Addgene_111963)
