[The description below was written by a language model from this plasmid's Addgene catalogue record and pLannotate feature annotations shown in this document.]
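Description:
Hsh155 Hs 1-5 3xFLAG is a yeast–E. coli shuttle plasmid of about 8.2 kb built on the pRS414 backbone, a low-copy centromeric vector. In bacteria it replicates from a high-copy ColE1/pUC-type origin and is selected through the β-lactamase gene (ampicillin resistance). In Saccharomyces cerevisiae it is maintained by a CEN6/ARS element, which gives stable, roughly single-copy inheritance, and is selected by TRP1 complementation of tryptophan auxotrophy. The backbone also retains the usual pBluescript-derived features: an f1 origin, a disrupted lacZα fragment with lac promoter/operator, and T7 and T3 phage promoters flanking the cloning region.

The roughly 3 kb insert encodes a chimeric version of Hsh155, the yeast ortholog of the SF3b1 spliceosomal protein that contacts pre-mRNA around the branch site during early spliceosome assembly. In this variant, HEAT repeats 1–5 carry the corresponding human sequence, and the protein has a C-terminal 3xFLAG epitope tag for detection or affinity purification. No yeast promoter is annotated. About 300 bp of unannotated sequence lies upstream of the coding region, and a short fragment of ABZ2 is annotated downstream of the tag. This layout could reflect genomic flanking sequence providing the regulatory elements, but the record does not state this.

Both the depositor sequence and the repository's sequencing result show the same feature set, differing only in numbering origin and by three nucleotides in length. Judging from the associated publication title, the plasmid serves to test how humanised HEAT repeats affect Hsh155/SF3b1 function and its interactions with the U2 snRNA/branch site duplex in yeast.
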