Features (pLannotate 1.2.2; 22 found; start..end, strand, type, name):
    137..186     +  misc_feature   bom (fragment): basis of mobility region from pBR322
    187..467     +  promoter       TRP1 promoter: S. cerevisiae TRP1
    468..1142    +  CDS            TRP1: phosphoribosylanthranilate isomerase, required for tryptophan biosynthesis; S. cerevisiae TRP1; yeast auxotrophic marker
   1189..1240    +  misc_feature   bom (fragment): basis of mobility region from pBR322
   1241..1696    -  rep_origin     f1 ori (sequence partly withheld): f1 bacteriophage origin of replication; arrow indicates direction of (+) strand synthesis
   1704..1859    -  CDS            lacZα (fragment): LacZα fragment of β-galactosidase; lacZ fragment
   1867..1885    +  promoter       T7 promoter: promoter for bacteriophage T7 RNA polymerase
   1894..1914    -  misc_feature   MCS (fragment): pBluescript multiple cloning site
   2165..5077    +  CDS            HSH155: SF3B1_YEAST - Experimental evidence at protein level: Swiss-Prot protein existence level 1. Contacts pre-mRNA on both sides of the branch site early in spliceosome assembly. From Saccharomyces cerevisiae (strain ATCC 204508 / S288c) (Baker's yeast).
   5117..5133    +  CDS            3xFLAG (fragment): three tandem FLAG® epitope tags, followed by an enterokinase cleavage site
   5138..5160    +  CDS            2xFLAG (fragment): two tandem FLAG® epitope tags
   5363..5416    +  CDS            ABZ2 (fragment): PABC_YEAST - Experimental evidence at protein level: Swiss-Prot protein existence level 1. Converts 4-amino-4-deoxychorismate into 4-aminobenzoate (PABA) and pyruvate. From Saccharomyces cerevisiae (strain ATCC 204508 / S288c) (Baker's yeast).
   5434..5452    -  promoter       T3 promoter: promoter for bacteriophage T3 RNA polymerase
   5497..5513    -  protein_bind   lac operator: The lac repressor binds to the lac operator to inhibit transcription in E. coli. This inhibition can be relieved by adding lactose or isopropyl-β-D-thiogalactopyranoside (IPTG). lac repressor encoded by lacI
   5521..5551    -  promoter       lac promoter: promoter for the E. coli lac operon
   5566..5587    -  protein_bind   CAP binding site: CAP binding activates transcription in the presence of cAMP. E. coli catabolite activator protein
   5600..5692    -  CDS            lacI (fragment): lac repressor; lacI; The lac repressor binds to the lac operator to inhibit transcription in E. coli. This inhibition can be relieved by adding lactose or isopropyl-β-D-thiogalactopyranoside (IPTG).
   5875..6463    -  rep_origin     ori: high-copy-number ColE1/pMB1/pBR322/pUC origin of replication
   6634..7494    -  CDS            AmpR: β-lactamase; bla; confers resistance to ampicillin, carbenicillin, and related antibiotics
   7495..7599    -  promoter       AmpR promoter: bla
   7636..8139    +  misc_feature   CEN/ARS: S. cerevisiae CEN6 centromere fused to an autonomously replicating sequence
   8208..35      +  CDS            rop (fragment) (across the origin): Rop protein, which maintains plasmids at low copy number; rop
>Addgene plasmid #111963 | Hsh155 Hs 1-5 3xFLAG | depositor full sequence | sequence record 210601 | Hsh155 Hs 1-5 3xFLAG sequence 8208 bps
TCGCGCGTTTCGGTGATGACGGTGAAAACCTCTGACACATGCAGCTCCCGGAGACGGTCACAGCTTGTCT
GTAAGCGGATGCCGGGAGCAGACAAGCCCGTCAGGGCGCGTCAGCGGGTGTTGGCGGGTGTCGGGGCTGG
CTTAACTATGCGGCATCAGAGCAGATTGTACTGAGAGTGCACCATAAACGACATTACTATATATATAATA
TAGGAAGCATTTAATAGACAGCATCGTAATATATGTGTACTTTGCAGTTATGACGCCAGATGGCAGTAGT
GGAAGATATTCTTTATTGAAAAATAGCTTGTCACCTTACGTACAATCTTGATCCGGAGCTTTTCTTTTTT
TGCCGATTAAGAATTAATTCGGTCGAAAAAAGAAAAGGAGAGGGCCAAGAGGGAGGGCATTGGTGACTAT
TGAGCACGTGAGTATACGTGATTAAGCACACAAAGGCAGCTTGGAGTATGTCTGTTATTAATTTCACAGG
TAGTTCTGGTCCATTGGTGAAAGTTTGCGGCTTGCAGAGCACAGAGGCCGCAGAATGTGCTCTAGATTCC
GATGCTGACTTGCTGGGTATTATATGTGTGCCCAATAGAAAGAGAACAATTGACCCGGTTATTGCAAGGA
AAATTTCAAGTCTTGTAAAAGCATATAAAAATAGTTCAGGCACTCCGAAATACTTGGTTGGCGTGTTTCG
TAATCAACCTAAGGAGGATGTTTTGGCTCTGGTCAATGATTACGGCATTGATATCGTCCAACTGCATGGA
GATGAGTCGTGGCAAGAATACCAAGAGTTCCTCGGTTTGCCAGTTATTAAAAGACTCGTATTTCCAAAAG
ACTGCAACATACTACTCAGTGCAGCTTCACAGAAACCTCATTCGTTTATTCCCTTGTTTGATTCAGAAGC
AGGTGGGACAGGTGAACTTTTGGATTGGAACTCGATTTCTGACTGGGTTGGAAGGCAAGAGAGCCCCGAA
AGCTTACATTTTATGTTAGCTGGTGGACTGACGCCAGAAAATGTTGGTGATGCGCTTAGATTAAATGGCG
TTATTGGTGTTGATGTAAGCGGAGGTGTGGAGACAAATGGTGTAAAAGACTCTAACAAAATAGCAAATTT
CGTCAAAAATGCTAAGAAATAGGTTATTACTGAGTAGTATTTATTTAAGTATTGTTTGTGCACTTGCCTA
TGCGGTGTGAAATACCGCACAGATGCGTAAGGAGAAAATACCGCATCAGGAAATTGTAAACGTTAATATT
TTGTTAAAATTCGCGTTAAATTTTTGTTAAATCAGCTCATTTTTTAACCAATAGGCCGAAATCGGCAAAA
TCCCTTATAAATCAAAAGAATAGACCGAGATAGGGT
[37 nt withheld, positions 1367-1403]
AAAGAACGTGGACTCCAACGTCAAAGG
[49 nt withheld, positions 1431-1479]
T
[91 nt withheld, positions 1481-1571]
G
[124 nt withheld, positions 1573-1696]
CGCGCCATTCGCCATTCAGGCTGCGCAACTGTTGGGAAGGGCGATCGGTGCGGGCCTCTTCGCTATTACG
CCAGCTGGCGAAAGGGGGATGTGCTGCAAGGCGATTAAGTTGGGTAACGCCAGGGTTTTCCCAGTCACGA
CGTTGTAAAACGACGGCCAGTGAGCGCGCGTAATACGACTCACTATAGGGCGAATTGGGTACCGGGCCCC
CCCTCGAGCATGTACTTTCCGCCTAACTACCATCACCTGTCTTTATTTATTCCGCTGACAGATATGCACA
ACCAATTATCGTCTCTTGAAAGCTTTTTAGACGTGATTGCTGTTATTTGGCACGTTGTTAGTATTTAAGC
TTATTCGGGTTTGCATTGATATTTGCCCGAGCAGAAATCTCCTTCTCGATGAGTTAGAACTGAAACATCT
CTTCAATTACTTATACATAATAAACATAGAAAGCCAGGACCTGTCATCATGAGTCATCCGATTCAATTTG
TAAACGCTAATAATAGCGATAAGAGCCACCAATTAGGCGGTCAATATTCTATTCCTCAGGATTTGAGGGA
AAACCTGCAGAAAGAAGCTGCACGTATTGGTGAGAACGAAAAAGATGTGCTACAGGAAAAAATGGAAACT
AGGACAGTGCAAAATCGAGAGGATTCATACCACAAAAGAAGGTTTGATATGAAGTTTGAGCCGGATTCCG
ATACACAAACTGTTACGTCTTCAGAAAATACCCAAGACGCTGTCGTGCCAAGGAAAAGAAAATCTCGTTG
GGATGTAAAAGGGTACGAGCCACCTGATGAATCTTCAACAGCGGTCAAAGAAAACTCTGATAGTGCTTTG
GTTAATGTAGAAGGAATCCATGATTTGATGTTTTTTAAACCTTCTGACCATAAATATTTCGCCGACGTTA
TATCCAAAAAACCCATAGATGAGTTAAATAAGGATGAACAGAAAGAAAGGAAAATAATGAAATTATTGCT
GAAAATTAAGAATGGAACACCACCAATGAGAAAGGCTGCATTGCGTCAGATTACTGATAAAGCTCGTGAA
TTTGGAGCTGGTCCTTTGTTTAATCAGATTCTTCCTCTGCTGATGTCTCCTACACTTGAGGATCAAGAGC
GTCATTTACTTGTGAAAGTTATTGATAGGATACTGTACAAACTTGATGACTTAGTTCGTCCATACGTGCA
TAAGATCCTCGTGGTCATTGAACCGCTATTGATTGATGAAGATTACTATGCTAGAGTGGAAGGCCGAGAG
ATCATTTCTAATTTGGCAAAGGCTGCTGGTCTGGCTACTATGATCTCTACCATGAGACCTGATATAGATA
ACATGGATGAGTATGTCCGTAACACAACAGCTAGAGCTTTTGCTGTTGTAGCCTCTGCCCTGGGCATTCC
TTCTTTATTGCCCTTCTTAAAAGCTGCATGCCACTCACGGAAGTCTTGGAAAGCAAGGCATACTGGCATA
AAAATTGTGCAGCAAATAGGTATACTTTTGGGAATAGGTGTCTTGAATCATCTTACTGGGCTGATGAGTT
GTATCAAAGACTGCCTAATGGATGATCACGTTCCGGTGCGAATTGTTACAGCACATACTTTATCAACACT
AGCAGAAAATTCTTATCCATATGGTATCGAAGTTTTCAACGTTGTACTGGAGCCATTATGGAAGGGTATA
AGAAGTCATCGTGGTAAAGTGCTATCTTCTTTTTTAAAAGCTGTTGGATCTATGATCCCATTGATGGACC
CAGAGTATGCCGGTTATTATACCACAGAAGCAATGAGAATAATTAGACGTGAATTCGACTCTCCCGATGA
TGAAATGAAAAAGACCATTCTTTTAGTATTACAAAAATGTAGCGCTGTAGAATCCATAACGCCAAAATTT
CTGAGAGAAGAAATCGCGCCAGAATTCTTTCAAAAATTTTGGGTCAGACGAGTGGCATTGGATAGACCAT
TAAACAAAGTTGTTACATATACTACTGTTACATTAGCAAAGAAATTAGGTTGTTCTTATACCATTGATAA
ATTATTAACACCATTGAGAGATGAAGCTGAGCCGTTCAGAACAATGGCTGTCCATGCTGTTACTAGAACA
GTAAACTTATTAGGGACAGCAGATTTAGATGAGAGATTAGAAACGAGGCTTATTGATGCGCTCTTGATAG
CATTTCAAGAACAAACAAATAGTGATTCTATAATCTTTAAAGGGTTTGGGGCAGTGACGGTGTCACTTGA
CATCCGTATGAAACCGTTTTTAGCACCCATTGTGAGTACGATTTTAAATCATTTAAAGCATAAAACTCCC
TTGGTTCGTCAACATGCAGCAGATCTATGTGCCATACTAATACCAGTCATCAAGAACTGTCACGAATTCG
AAATGTTGAATAAATTGAACATTATATTGTATGAATCCTTAGGCGAAGTATATCCAGAGGTATTAGGTTC
TATAATCAACGCTATGTACTGTATTACTAGCGTAATGGATTTGGATAAACTACAACCTCCTATTAATCAA
ATTTTACCAACCTTAACTCCAATTTTAAGAAACAAGCATAGAAAAGTCGAAGTAAACACTATCAAATTTG
TTGGACTTATTGGTAAATTAGCACCTACCTATGCACCTCCTAAAGAATGGATGAGAATATGTTTTGAACT
ATTAGAACTTTTGAAAAGTACAAATAAAGAAATAAGAAGATCAGCAAATGCCACGTTTGGATTCATTGCT
GAAGCAATTGGACCTCACGATGTTCTTGTTGCGTTATTGAACAATTTAAAGGTTCAAGAACGTCAGTTAC
GTGTATGCACGGCTGTTGCTATCGGTATCGTTGCTAAAGTGTGTGGTCCTTACAACGTGCTGCCAGTAAT
CATGAATGAATACACAACACCAGAGACTAATGTTCAAAACGGTGTTCTCAAGGCCATGTCATTCATGTTT
GAGTACATTGGTAACATGTCTAAGGATTACATATACTTCATAACACCATTATTAGAAGATGCACTCACCG
ATAGGGATTTAGTTCATCGTCAGACAGCGTCGAACGTAATAACCCACTTAGCTTTAAACTGTTCAGGTAC
AGGTCACGAAGATGCCTTCATTCATTTAATGAATCTTCTAATACCCAATATTTTTGAAACTTCACCACAT
GCTATTATGCGTATTTTAGAAGGTTTGGAGGCACTGAGTCAAGCTCTTGGCCCTGGACTATTCATGAACT
ACATATGGGCAGGATTGTTCCATCCAGCGAAGAATGTAAGGAAAGCATTTTGGAGGGTGTATAATAACAT
GTACGTAATGTACCAGGACGCCATGGTACCTTTTTACCCCGTTACACCAGACAACAATGAAGAATATATA
GAAGAACTGGATTTAGTTCTGGGTGGTTCTGGTGGTTCTGATTACAAAGACCACGATGGTGACTACAAAG
ACCATGATATAGATTACAAGGATGATGATGATAAATGAATATATATAGAGCATATAAATAACCACAACTT
GTAAGAATATTTTACTTGACACACCTATATCATCACGTCACGATGCCTTCATAGATTATGATGAAATATA
AACAGAACCTGCTATTGGAAAAAAAAGGGCAGGAAAAAATTTTGTGAAAGTGAGTAAAAGAAAGATGAAG
AGCGAGACATGGATAATAAGAAATAGATGTCACTAATGGACAATTGGAAGACTGATATGGAAAGTTACGA
TGAAGGAGGAGCTCCCAGCTTTTGTTCCCTTTAGTGAGGGTTAATTGCGCGCTTGGCGTAATCATGGTCA
TAGCTGTTTCCTGTGTGAAATTGTTATCCGCTCACAATTCCACACAACATAGGAGCCGGAAGCATAAAGT
GTAAAGCCTGGGGTGCCTAATGAGTGAGGTAACTCACATTAATTGCGTTGCGCTCACTGCCCGCTTTCCA
GTCGGGAAACCTGTCGTGCCAGCTGCATTAATGAATCGGCCAACGCGCGGGGAGAGGCGGTTTGCGTATT
GGGCGCTCTTCCGCTTCCTCGCTCACTGACTCGCTGCGCTCGGTCGTTCGGCTGCGGCGAGCGGTATCAG
CTCACTCAAAGGCGGTAATACGGTTATCCACAGAATCAGGGGATAACGCAGGAAAGAACATGTGAGCAAA
AGGCCAGCAAAAGGCCAGGAACCGTAAAAAGGCCGCGTTGCTGGCGTTTTTCCATAGGCTCCGCCCCCCT
GACGAGCATCACAAAAATCGACGCTCAAGTCAGAGGTGGCGAAACCCGACAGGACTATAAAGATACCAGG
CGTTTCCCCCTGGAAGCTCCCTCGTGCGCTCTCCTGTTCCGACCCTGCCGCTTACCGGATACCTGTCCGC
CTTTCTCCCTTCGGGAAGCGTGGCGCTTTCTCATAGCTCACGCTGTAGGTATCTCAGTTCGGTGTAGGTC
GTTCGCTCCAAGCTGGGCTGTGTGCACGAACCCCCCGTTCAGCCCGACCGCTGCGCCTTATCCGGTAACT
ATCGTCTTGAGTCCAACCCGGTAAGACACGACTTATCGCCACTGGCAGCAGCCACTGGTAACAGGATTAG
CAGAGCGAGGTATGTAGGCGGTGCTACAGAGTTCTTGAAGTGGTGGCCTAACTACGGCTACACTAGAAGG
ACAGTATTTGGTATCTGCGCTCTGCTGAAGCCAGTTACCTTCGGAAAAAGAGTTGGTAGCTCTTGATCCG
GCAAACAAACCACCGCTGGTAGCGGTGGTTTTTTTGTTTGCAAGCAGCAGATTACGCGCAGAAAAAAAGG
ATCTCAAGAAGATCCTTTGATCTTTTCTACGGGGTCTGACGCTCAGTGGAACGAAAACTCACGTTAAGGG
ATTTTGGTCATGAGATTATCAAAAAGGATCTTCACCTAGATCCTTTTAAATTAAAAATGAAGTTTTAAAT
CAATCTAAAGTATATATGAGTAAACTTGGTCTGACAGTTACCAATGCTTAATCAGTGAGGCACCTATCTC
AGCGATCTGTCTATTTCGTTCATCCATAGTTGCCTGACTCCCCGTCGTGTAGATAACTACGATACGGGAG
GGCTTACCATCTGGCCCCAGTGCTGCAATGATACCGCGAGACCCACGCTCACCGGCTCCAGATTTATCAG
CAATAAACCAGCCAGCCGGAAGGGCCGAGCGCAGAAGTGGTCCTGCAACTTTATCCGCCTCCATCCAGTC
TATTAATTGTTGCCGGGAAGCTAGAGTAAGTAGTTCGCCAGTTAATAGTTTGCGCAACGTTGTTGCCATT
GCTACAGGCATCGTGGTGTCACGCTCGTCGTTTGGTATGGCTTCATTCAGCTCCGGTTCCCAACGATCAA
GGCGAGTTACATGATCCCCCATGTTGTGCAAAAAAGCGGTTAGCTCCTTCGGTCCTCCGATCGTTGTCAG
AAGTAAGTTGGCCGCAGTGTTATCACTCATGGTTATGGCAGCACTGCATAATTCTCTTACTGTCATGCCA
TCCGTAAGATGCTTTTCTGTGACTGGTGAGTACTCAACCAAGTCATTCTGAGAATAGTGTATGCGGCGAC
CGAGTTGCTCTTGCCCGGCGTCAATACGGGATAATACCGCGCCACATAGCAGAACTTTAAAAGTGCTCAT
CATTGGAAAACGTTCTTCGGGGCGAAAACTCTCAAGGATCTTACCGCTGTTGAGATCCAGTTCGATGTAA
CCCACTCGTGCACCCAACTGATCTTCAGCATCTTTTACTTTCACCAGCGTTTCTGGGTGAGCAAAAACAG
GAAGGCAAAATGCCGCAAAAAAGGGAATAAGGGCGACACGGAAATGTTGAATACTCATACTCTTCCTTTT
TCAATATTATTGAAGCATTTATCAGGGTTATTGTCTCATGAGCGGATACATATTTGAATGTATTTAGAAA
AATAAACAAATAGGGGTTCCGCGCACATTTCCCCGAAAAGTGCCACCTGGGTCCTTTTCATCACGTGCTA
TAAAAATAATTATAATTTAAATTTTTTAATATAAATATATAAATTAAAAATAGAAAGTAAAAAAAGAAAT
TAAAGAAAAAATAGTTTTTGTTTTCCGAAGATGTAAAAGACTCTAGGGGGATCGCCAACAAATACTACCT
TTTATCTTGCTCTTCCTGCTCTCAGGTATTAATGCCGAATTGTTTCATCTTGTCTGTGTAGAAGACCACA
CACGAAAATCCTGTGATTTTACATTTTACTTATCGTTAATCGAATGTATATCTATTTAATCTGCTTTTCT
TGTCTAATAAATATATATGTAAAGTACGCTTTTTGTTGAAATTTTTTAAACCTTTGTTTATTTTTTTTTC
TTCATTCCGTAACTCTTCTACCTTCTTTATTTACTTTCTAAAATCCAAATACAAAACATAAAAATAAATA
AACACAGAGTAAATTCCCAAATTATTCCATCATTAAAAGATACGAGGCGCGTGTAAGTTACAGGCAAGCG
ATCCGTCCTAAGAAACCATTATTATCATGACATTAACCTATAAAAATAGGCGTATCACGAGGCCCTTTCG
TC
