Features (pLannotate 1.2.2; 21 found; start..end, strand, type, name):
     27..45      +  promoter       T7 promoter: promoter for bacteriophage T7 RNA polymerase
    326..3238    +  CDS            HSH155: SF3B1_YEAST - Experimental evidence at protein level: Swiss-Prot protein existence level 1. Contacts pre-mRNA on both sides of the branch site early in spliceosome assembly. From Saccharomyces cerevisiae (strain ATCC 204508 / S288c) (Baker's yeast).
   3278..3294    +  CDS            3xFLAG (fragment): three tandem FLAG® epitope tags, followed by an enterokinase cleavage site
   3299..3321    +  CDS            2xFLAG (fragment): two tandem FLAG® epitope tags
   3524..3577    +  CDS            ABZ2 (fragment): PABC_YEAST - Experimental evidence at protein level: Swiss-Prot protein existence level 1. Converts 4-amino-4-deoxychorismate into 4-aminobenzoate (PABA) and pyruvate. From Saccharomyces cerevisiae (strain ATCC 204508 / S288c) (Baker's yeast).
   3594..3612    -  promoter       T3 promoter: promoter for bacteriophage T3 RNA polymerase
   3657..3673    -  protein_bind   lac operator: The lac repressor binds to the lac operator to inhibit transcription in E. coli. This inhibition can be relieved by adding lactose or isopropyl-β-D-thiogalactopyranoside (IPTG). lac repressor encoded by lacI
   3681..3711    -  promoter       lac promoter: promoter for the E. coli lac operon
   3726..3747    -  protein_bind   CAP binding site: CAP binding activates transcription in the presence of cAMP. E. coli catabolite activator protein
   3760..3852    -  CDS            lacI (fragment): lac repressor; lacI; The lac repressor binds to the lac operator to inhibit transcription in E. coli. This inhibition can be relieved by adding lactose or isopropyl-β-D-thiogalactopyranoside (IPTG).
   4035..4623    -  rep_origin     ori: high-copy-number ColE1/pMB1/pBR322/pUC origin of replication
   4794..5654    -  CDS            AmpR: β-lactamase; bla; confers resistance to ampicillin, carbenicillin, and related antibiotics
   5655..5759    -  promoter       AmpR promoter: bla
   5796..6299    +  misc_feature   CEN/ARS: S. cerevisiae CEN6 centromere fused to an autonomously replicating sequence
   6367..6402    +  CDS            rop (fragment): Rop protein, which maintains plasmids at low copy number; rop
   6504..6553    +  misc_feature   bom (fragment): basis of mobility region from pBR322
   6691..6838    +  promoter       TRP1 promoter: S. cerevisiae TRP1
   6839..7513    +  CDS            TRP1: phosphoribosylanthranilate isomerase, required for tryptophan biosynthesis; S. cerevisiae TRP1; yeast auxotrophic marker
   7564..7615    +  misc_feature   bom (fragment): basis of mobility region from pBR322
   7643..8071    -  rep_origin     f1 ori (sequence partly withheld): f1 bacteriophage origin of replication; arrow indicates direction of (+) strand synthesis
   8075..19      -  CDS            lacZα (fragment) (across the origin): LacZα fragment of β-galactosidase; lacZ fragment
>Addgene plasmid #111963 | Hsh155 Hs 1-5 3xFLAG | addgene full sequence | sequence record 213669 | Addgene NGS Result
GTAAAACGACGGCCAGTGAGCGCGCGTAATACGACTCACTATAGGGCGAATTGGGTACCGGGCCCCCCCC
TCGAGCATGTACTTTCCGCCTAACTACCATCACCTGTCTTTATTTATTCCGCTGACAGATATGCACAACC
AATTATCGTCTCTTGAAAGCTTTTTAGACGTGATTGCTGTTATTTGGCACGTTGTTAGTATTTAAGCTTA
TTCGGGTTTGCATTGATATTTGCCCGAGCAGAAATCTCCTTCTCGATGAGTTAGAACTGAAACATCTCTT
CAATTACTTATACATAATAAACATAGAAAGCCAGGACCTGTCATCATGAGTCATCCGATTCAATTTGTAA
ACGCTAATAATAGCGATAAGAGCCACCAATTAGGCGGTCAATATTCTATTCCTCAGGATTTGAGGGAAAA
CCTGCAGAAAGAAGCTGCACGTATTGGTGAGAACGAAAAAGATGTGCTACAGGAAAAAATGGAAACTAGG
ACAGTGCAAAATCGAGAGGATTCATACCACAAAAGAAGGTTTGATATGAAGTTTGAGCCGGATTCCGATA
CACAAACTGTTACGTCTTCAGAAAATACCCAAGACGCTGTCGTGCCAAGGAAAAGAAAATCTCGTTGGGA
TGTAAAAGGGTACGAGCCACCTGATGAATCTTCAACAGCGGTCAAAGAAAACTCTGATAGTGCTTTGGTT
AATGTAGAAGGAATCCATGATTTGATGTTTTTTAAACCTTCTGACCATAAATATTTCGCCGACGTTATAT
CCAAAAAACCCATAGATGAGTTAAATAAGGATGAACAGAAAGAAAGGAAAATAATGAAATTATTGCTGAA
AATTAAGAATGGAACACCACCAATGAGAAAGGCTGCATTGCGTCAGATTACTGATAAAGCTCGTGAATTT
GGAGCTGGTCCTTTGTTTAATCAGATTCTTCCTCTGCTGATGTCTCCTACACTTGAGGATCAAGAGCGTC
ATTTACTTGTGAAAGTTATTGATAGGATACTGTACAAACTTGATGACTTAGTTCGTCCATACGTGCATAA
GATCCTCGTGGTCATTGAACCGCTATTGATTGATGAAGATTACTATGCTAGAGTGGAAGGCCGAGAGATC
ATTTCTAATTTGGCAAAGGCTGCTGGTCTGGCTACTATGATCTCTACCATGAGACCTGATATAGATAACA
TGGATGAGTATGTCCGTAACACAACAGCTAGAGCTTTTGCTGTTGTAGCCTCTGCCCTGGGCATTCCTTC
TTTATTGCCCTTCTTAAAAGCTGCATGCCACTCACGGAAGTCTTGGAAAGCAAGGCATACTGGCATAAAA
ATTGTGCAGCAAATAGGTATACTTTTGGGAATAGGTGTCTTGAATCATCTTACTGGGCTGATGAGTTGTA
TCAAAGACTGCCTAATGGATGATCACGTTCCGGTGCGAATTGTTACAGCACATACTTTATCAACACTAGC
AGAAAATTCTTATCCATATGGTATCGAAGTTTTCAACGTTGTACTGGAGCCATTATGGAAGGGTATAAGA
AGTCATCGTGGTAAAGTGCTATCTTCTTTTTTAAAAGCTGTTGGATCTATGATCCCATTGATGGACCCAG
AGTATGCCGGTTATTATACCACAGAAGCAATGAGAATAATTAGACGTGAATTCGACTCTCCCGATGATGA
AATGAAAAAGACCATTCTTTTAGTATTACAAAAATGTAGCGCTGTAGAATCCATAACGCCAAAATTTCTG
AGAGAAGAAATCGCGCCAGAATTCTTTCAAAAATTTTGGGTCAGACGAGTGGCATTGGATAGACCATTAA
ACAAAGTTGTTACATATACTACTGTTACATTAGCAAAGAAATTAGGTTGTTCTTATACCATTGATAAATT
ATTAACACCATTGAGAGATGAAGCTGAGCCGTTCAGAACAATGGCTGTCCATGCTGTTACTAGAACAGTA
AACTTATTAGGGACAGCAGATTTAGATGAGAGATTAGAAACGAGGCTTATTGATGCGCTCTTGATAGCAT
TTCAAGAACAAACAAATAGTGATTCTATAATCTTTAAAGGGTTTGGGGCAGTGACGGTGTCACTTGACAT
CCGTATGAAACCGTTTTTAGCACCCATTGTGAGTACGATTTTAAATCATTTAAAGCATAAAACTCCCTTG
GTTCGTCAACATGCAGCAGATCTATGTGCCATACTAATACCAGTCATCAAGAACTGTCACGAATTCGAAA
TGTTGAATAAATTGAACATTATATTGTATGAATCCTTAGGCGAAGTATATCCAGAGGTATTAGGTTCTAT
AATCAACGCTATGTACTGTATTACTAGCGTAATGGATTTGGATAAACTACAACCTCCTATTAATCAAATT
TTACCAACCTTAACTCCAATTTTAAGAAACAAGCATAGAAAAGTCGAAGTAAACACTATCAAATTTGTTG
GACTTATTGGTAAATTAGCACCTACCTATGCACCTCCTAAAGAATGGATGAGAATATGTTTTGAACTATT
AGAACTTTTGAAAAGTACAAATAAAGAAATAAGAAGATCAGCAAATGCCACGTTTGGATTCATTGCTGAA
GCAATTGGACCTCACGATGTTCTTGTTGCGTTATTGAACAATTTAAAGGTTCAAGAACGTCAGTTACGTG
TATGCACGGCTGTTGCTATCGGTATCGTTGCTAAAGTGTGTGGTCCTTACAACGTGCTGCCAGTAATCAT
GAATGAATACACAACACCAGAGACTAATGTTCAAAACGGTGTTCTCAAGGCCATGTCATTCATGTTTGAG
TACATTGGTAACATGTCTAAGGATTACATATACTTCATAACACCATTATTAGAAGATGCACTCACCGATA
GGGATTTAGTTCATCGTCAGACAGCGTCGAACGTAATAACCCACTTAGCTTTAAACTGTTCAGGTACAGG
TCACGAAGATGCCTTCATTCATTTAATGAATCTTCTAATACCCAATATTTTTGAAACTTCACCACATGCT
ATTATGCGTATTTTAGAAGGTTTGGAGGCACTGAGTCAAGCTCTTGGCCCTGGACTATTCATGAACTACA
TATGGGCAGGATTGTTCCATCCAGCGAAGAATGTAAGGAAAGCATTTTGGAGGGTGTATAATAACATGTA
CGTAATGTACCAGGACGCCATGGTACCTTTTTACCCCGTTACACCAGACAACAATGAAGAATATATAGAA
GAACTGGATTTAGTTCTGGGTGGTTCTGGTGGTTCTGATTACAAAGACCACGATGGTGACTACAAAGACC
ATGATATAGATTACAAGGATGATGATGATAAATGAATATATATAGAGCATATAAATAACCACAACTTGTA
AGAATATTTTACTTGACACACCTATATCATCACGTCACGATGCCTTCATAGATTATGATGAAATATAAAC
AGAACCTGCTATTGGAAAAAAAAGGGCAGGAAAAAATTTTGTGAAAGTGAGTAAAAGAAAGATGAAGAGC
GAGACATGGATAATAAGAAATAGATGTCACTAATGGACAATTGGAAGACTGATATGGAAAGTTACGATGA
AGGAGGAGCTCCAGCTTTTGTTCCCTTTAGTGAGGGTTAATTGCGCGCTTGGCGTAATCATGGTCATAGC
TGTTTCCTGTGTGAAATTGTTATCCGCTCACAATTCCACACAACATACGAGCCGGAAGCATAAAGTGTAA
AGCCTGGGGTGCCTAATGAGTGAGCTAACTCACATTAATTGCGTTGCGCTCACTGCCCGCTTTCCAGTCG
GGAAACCTGTCGTGCCAGCTGCATTAATGAATCGGCCAACGCGCGGGGAGAGGCGGTTTGCGTATTGGGC
GCTCTTCCGCTTCCTCGCTCACTGACTCGCTGCGCTCGGTCGTTCGGCTGCGGCGAGCGGTATCAGCTCA
CTCAAAGGCGGTAATACGGTTATCCACAGAATCAGGGGATAACGCAGGAAAGAACATGTGAGCAAAAGGC
CAGCAAAAGGCCAGGAACCGTAAAAAGGCCGCGTTGCTGGCGTTTTTCCATAGGCTCCGCCCCCCTGACG
AGCATCACAAAAATCGACGCTCAAGTCAGAGGTGGCGAAACCCGACAGGACTATAAAGATACCAGGCGTT
TCCCCCTGGAAGCTCCCTCGTGCGCTCTCCTGTTCCGACCCTGCCGCTTACCGGATACCTGTCCGCCTTT
CTCCCTTCGGGAAGCGTGGCGCTTTCTCATAGCTCACGCTGTAGGTATCTCAGTTCGGTGTAGGTCGTTC
GCTCCAAGCTGGGCTGTGTGCACGAACCCCCCGTTCAGCCCGACCGCTGCGCCTTATCCGGTAACTATCG
TCTTGAGTCCAACCCGGTAAGACACGACTTATCGCCACTGGCAGCAGCCACTGGTAACAGGATTAGCAGA
GCGAGGTATGTAGGCGGTGCTACAGAGTTCTTGAAGTGGTGGCCTAACTACGGCTACACTAGAAGAACAG
TATTTGGTATCTGCGCTCTGCTGAAGCCAGTTACCTTCGGAAAAAGAGTTGGTAGCTCTTGATCCGGCAA
ACAAACCACCGCTGGTAGCGGTGGTTTTTTTGTTTGCAAGCAGCAGATTACGCGCAGAAAAAAAGGATCT
CAAGAAGATCCTTTGATCTTTTCTACGGGGTCTGACGCTCAGTGGAACGAAAACTCACGTTAAGGGATTT
TGGTCATGAGATTATCAAAAAGGATCTTCACCTAGATCCTTTTAAATTAAAAATGAAGTTTTAAATCAAT
CTAAAGTATATATGAGTAAACTTGGTCTGACAGTTACCAATGCTTAATCAGTGAGGCACCTATCTCAGCG
ATCTGTCTATTTCGTTCATCCATAGTTGCCTGACTCCCCGTCGTGTAGATAACTACGATACGGGAGGGCT
TACCATCTGGCCCCAGTGCTGCAATGATACCGCGAGACCCACGCTCACCGGCTCCAGATTTATCAGCAAT
AAACCAGCCAGCCGGAAGGGCCGAGCGCAGAAGTGGTCCTGCAACTTTATCCGCCTCCATCCAGTCTATT
AATTGTTGCCGGGAAGCTAGAGTAAGTAGTTCGCCAGTTAATAGTTTGCGCAACGTTGTTGCCATTGCTA
CAGGCATCGTGGTGTCACGCTCGTCGTTTGGTATGGCTTCATTCAGCTCCGGTTCCCAACGATCAAGGCG
AGTTACATGATCCCCCATGTTGTGCAAAAAAGCGGTTAGCTCCTTCGGTCCTCCGATCGTTGTCAGAAGT
AAGTTGGCCGCAGTGTTATCACTCATGGTTATGGCAGCACTGCATAATTCTCTTACTGTCATGCCATCCG
TAAGATGCTTTTCTGTGACTGGTGAGTACTCAACCAAGTCATTCTGAGAATAGTGTATGCGGCGACCGAG
TTGCTCTTGCCCGGCGTCAATACGGGATAATACCGCGCCACATAGCAGAACTTTAAAAGTGCTCATCATT
GGAAAACGTTCTTCGGGGCGAAAACTCTCAAGGATCTTACCGCTGTTGAGATCCAGTTCGATGTAACCCA
CTCGTGCACCCAACTGATCTTCAGCATCTTTTACTTTCACCAGCGTTTCTGGGTGAGCAAAAACAGGAAG
GCAAAATGCCGCAAAAAAGGGAATAAGGGCGACACGGAAATGTTGAATACTCATACTCTTCCTTTTTCAA
TATTATTGAAGCATTTATCAGGGTTATTGTCTCATGAGCGGATACATATTTGAATGTATTTAGAAAAATA
AACAAATAGGGGTTCCGCGCACATTTCCCCGAAAAGTGCCACCTGGGTCCTTTTCATCACGTGCTATAAA
AATAATTATAATTTAAATTTTTTAATATAAATATATAAATTAAAAATAGAAAGTAAAAAAAGAAATTAAA
GAAAAAATAGTTTTTGTTTTCCGAAGATGTAAAAGACTCTAGGGGGATCGCCAACAAATACTACCTTTTA
TCTTGCTCTTCCTGCTCTCAGGTATTAATGCCGAATTGTTTCATCTTGTCTGTGTAGAAGACCACACACG
AAAATCCTGTGATTTTACATTTTACTTATCGTTAATCGAATGTATATCTATTTAATCTGCTTTTCTTGTC
TAATAAATATATATGTAAAGTACGCTTTTTGTTGAAATTTTTTAAACCTTTGTTTATTTTTTTTTCTTCA
TTCCGTAACTCTTCTACCTTCTTTATTTACTTTCTAAAATCCAAATACAAAACATAAAAATAAATAAACA
CAGAGTAAATTCCCAAATTATTCCATCATTAAAAGATACGAGGCGCGTGTAAGTTACAGGCAAGCGATCC
GTCTAAGAAACCATTATTATCATGACATTAACCTATAAAAATAGGCGTATCACGAGGCCCTTTCGTCTCG
CGCGTTTCGGTGATGACGGTGAAAACCTCTGACACATGCAGCTCCCGGAGACGGTCACAGCTTGTCTGTA
AGCGGATGCCGGGAGCAGACAAGCCCGTCAGGGCGCGTCAGCGGGTGTTGGCGGGTGTCGGGGCTGGCTT
AACTATGCGGCATCAGAGCAGATTGTACTGAGAGTGCACCATAGATCACGACATTACTATATATATAATA
TAGGAAGCATTTAATAGAACAGCATCGTAATATATGTGTACTTTGCAGTTATGACGCCAGATGGCAGTAG
TGGAAGATATTCTTTATTGAAAAATAGCTTGTCACCTTACGTACAATCTTGATCCGGAGCTTTTCTTTTT
TTGCCGATTAAGAATTAATTCGGTCGAAAAAAGAAAAGGAGAGGGCCAAGAGGGAGGGCATTGGTGACTA
TTGAGCACGTGAGTATACGTGATTAAGCACACAAAGGCAGCTTGGAGTATGTCTGTTATTAATTTCACAG
GTAGTTCTGGTCCATTGGTGAAAGTTTGCGGCTTGCAGAGCACAGAGGCCGCAGAATGTGCTCTAGATTC
CGATGCTGACTTGCTGGGTATTATATGTGTGCCCAATAGAAAGAGAACAATTGACCCGGTTATTGCAAGG
AAAATTTCAAGTCTTGTAAAAGCATATAAAAATAGTTCAGGCACTCCGAAATACTTGGTTGGCGTGTTTC
GTAATCAACCTAAGGAGGATGTTTTGGCTCTGGTCAATGATTACGGCATTGATATCGTCCAACTGCATGG
AGATGAGTCGTGGCAAGAATACCAAGAGTTCCTCGGTTTGCCAGTTATTAAAAGACTCGTATTTCCAAAA
GACTGCAACATACTACTCAGTGCAGCTTCACAGAAACCTCATTCGTTTATTCCCTTGTTTGATTCAGAAG
CAGGTGGGACAGGTGAACTTTTGGATTGGAACTCGATTTCTGACTGGGTTGGAAGGCAAGAGAGCCCCGA
AAGCTTACATTTTATGTTAGCTGGTGGACTGACGCCAGAAAATGTTGGTGATGCGCTTAGATTAAATGGC
GTTATTGGTGTTGATGTAAGCGGAGGTGTGGAGACAAATGGTGTAAAAGACTCTAACAAAATAGCAAATT
TCGTCAAAAATGCTAAGAAATAGGTTATTACTGAGTAGTATTTATTTAAGTATTGTTTGTGCACTTGCCG
ATCTATGCGGTGTGAAATACCGCACAGATGCGTAAGGAGAAAATACCGCATCAGGAAATTGTAAGCGTTA
ATATTTTGTTAAAATTCGCGTTAAATTTTTGTTAAATCAGCTCATTTTTTAACCAATAGGCCGAAATCGG
CAAAATCCCTTATAAATCAAAAGAATAGACCGAGATAGGGT
[37 nt withheld, positions 7742-7778]
AAAGAACGTGGACTCCAACGTCAAAGG
[49 nt withheld, positions 7806-7854]
T
[91 nt withheld, positions 7856-7946]
G
[124 nt withheld, positions 7948-8071]
CCATTCGCCATTCAGGCTGCGCAACTGTTGGGAAGGGCGATCGGTGCGGGCCTCTTCGCTATTACGCCAG
CTGGCGAAAGGGGGATGTGCTGCAAGGCGATTAAGTTGGGTAACGCCAGGGTTTTCCCAGTCACGACGTT
